Addgene plasmid #161103: pDONR221-SLC7A2_STOP
Purpose: Gateway entry clone with codon-optimized ORF sequence for subcloning into custom expression vectors. Contains a STOP codon at the end of the codon-optimized ORF sequence.
Depositing lab: RESOLUTE Consortium & Giulio Superti-Furga. Depositing organization: CeMM Research Center for Molecular Medicine. Publication: The RESOLUTE consortium: unlocking SLC transporters for drug discovery. Superti-Furga G, Lackner D, Wiedmer T, Ingles-Prieto A, Barbosa B, Girardi E, Goldmann U, Gurtl B, Klavins K, Klimek C, Lindinger S, Lineiro-Retes E, Muller AC, Onstein S, Redinger G, Reil D, Sedlyarov V, Wolf G, Crawford M, Everley R, ... Steppan CM. Nat Rev Drug Discov. 2020 Jul;19(7):429-430. doi: 10.1038/d41573-020-00056-6. PubMed 32265506.
Backbone
  Vector backbone: pDONR221
  Backbone manufacturer: ThermoFisher Scientific
  Backbone size w/o insert (bp): 2550
  Vector type: Mammalian Expression
Growth in bacteria
  Bacterial resistance: Kanamycin, 50 μg/mL
  Growth temperature: 37°C
  Growth strain: NEB Stable
  Copy number: High Copy
Gene/Insert
  Gene/Insert name: SLC7A2 (alt name: CAT-2, HCAT2, ATRC2)
  Species: H. sapiens (human)
  Insert size (bp): 1977
  Entrez Gene: SLC7A2 (a.k.a. ATRC2, CAT2, HCAT2)
  Cloning method: Gateway Cloning
  Sequencing primers: 5′ M13-fwd; 3′ M13-rev
Terms and licenses: Academic/Nonprofit Terms; Industry Terms
Depositor comments: This plasmid contains a STOP codon at the end of the codon-optimized ORF. For the version of this plasmid that does not contain a STOP codon, please see Addgene plasmid 131937 For more information on the full Resolute plasmid collection, please see www.addgene.org/depositor-collections/re-solute/. Please provide your feedback on this plasmid to the RESOLUTE consortium by filling out their RESOLUTE repository feedback form: https://forms.office.com/Pages/ResponsePage.aspx?id=0e05yklzmkS7rjFGQL4N7z4feCLQvEJAmVcOCM_u885UN1JJRko0Ukg4TVQwNTZLOUxPQVJWT1NHUCQlQCN0PWcu
How to cite: pDONR221-SLC7A2_STOP was a gift from RESOLUTE Consortium & Giulio Superti-Furga (Addgene plasmid # 161103 ; http://n2t.net/addgene:161103 ; RRID:Addgene_161103)
