[The description below was written by a language model from this plasmid's Addgene catalogue record and pLannotate feature annotations shown in this document.]
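Description:
pDONR221-SLC7A2_STOP is a Gateway entry clone built on the pDONR221 backbone, carrying a codon-optimized open reading frame for human SLC7A2 (also called CAT2, HCAT2 or ATRC2), a permease that transports the cationic amino acids arginine, lysine and ornithine. The record does not say which splice isoform the ORF corresponds to. The roughly 2 kb coding sequence sits between attL1 and attL2 sites, the recombination sites recognised in the Gateway LR reaction, so the ORF can be moved directionally into any attR-containing destination vector. The plasmid is about 4.5 kb in total, is propagated in E. coli from a high-copy ColE1/pUC-type origin, and is selected with kanamycin through an aminoglycoside phosphotransferase (KanR) gene.

Although the catalogue lists the vector type as mammalian expression, the annotated features show no eukaryotic promoter or polyadenylation signal driving the insert; expression depends on the regulatory elements supplied by whichever destination vector receives the ORF. The only promoter annotated is a T7 promoter just outside attL2, oriented back towards the insert. The rrnB T1 and T2 terminators lie upstream of attL1, where they insulate the cloning region from read-through transcription in bacteria. Short lacI and lacZα fragments are backbone remnants with no evident function. The defining feature of this version is a stop codon at the end of the ORF, so the transferred gene yields native, C-terminally untagged protein or can be combined with N-terminal tags; a companion clone lacking the stop codon exists for C-terminal fusions. The construct belongs to a consortium collection of solute carrier clones intended to support transporter research and drug discovery.
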