Features (pLannotate 1.2.2; 10 found; start..end, strand, type, name):
      1..100     +  protein_bind   attL1: mutant version of attL; recombination site for the Gateway® LR reaction LR Clonase™
    106..2079    +  CDS            SLC7A2: CTR2_HUMAN - Also known as ATRC2, CAT2. Experimental evidence at protein level: Swiss-Prot protein existence level 1. Functions as permease involved in the transport of the cationic amino acids (arginine, lysine and ornithine); the affinity for its substrates differs between isoforms created by alternative splicing. Isoform 1 functions as permease that mediates the transport of the cationic amino acids (arginine, lysine and ornithine), and it has much higher affinity for arginine than isoform 2. Isoform 2 functions as low-affinity, high capacity permease involved in the transport of the cation
   2084..2183    -  protein_bind   attL2: mutant version of attL; recombination site for the Gateway® LR reaction LR Clonase™
   2201..2219    -  promoter       T7 promoter: promoter for bacteriophage T7 RNA polymerase
   2353..3162    +  CDS            KanR: aminoglycoside phosphotransferase; aph(3')-Ia; confers resistance to kanamycin in bacteria or G418 (Geneticin®) in eukaryotes
   3309..3897    +  rep_origin     ori: high-copy-number ColE1/pMB1/pBR322/pUC origin of replication
   4080..4172    +  CDS            lacI (fragment): lac repressor; lacI; The lac repressor binds to the lac operator to inhibit transcription in E. coli. This inhibition can be relieved by adding lactose or isopropyl-β-D-thiogalactopyranoside (IPTG).
   4227..4254    -  terminator     rrnB T2 terminator: transcription terminator T2 from the E. coli rrnB gene
   4386..4429    +  terminator     rrnB T1 terminator: Escherichia coli rrnB; transcription terminator T1 from the E. coli rrnB gene
   4476..4512    -  CDS            lacZα (fragment): LacZα fragment of β-galactosidase; lacZ fragment
>Addgene plasmid #161103 | pDONR221-SLC7A2_STOP | addgene full sequence | sequence record 398132 | Addgene NGS Result
CAAATAATGATTTTATTTTGACTGATAGTGACCTGTTCGTTGCAACACATTGATGAGCAATGCTTTTTTA
TAATGCCAACTTTGTACAAAAAAGCAGGCTCCACCATGATCCCTTGCAGGGCCGCCCTGACCTTCGCCCG
CTGTCTGATCCGGAGAAAGATCGTGACCCTGGACTCCCTGGAGGATACAAAGCTGTGCCGGTGTCTGTCT
ACCATGGACCTGATCGCCCTGGGAGTGGGAAGCACACTGGGAGCAGGCGTGTATGTGCTGGCAGGAGAGG
TGGCAAAGGCAGATTCTGGCCCCAGCATCGTGGTGAGCTTTCTGATCGCCGCCCTGGCATCCGTGATGGC
AGGACTGTGCTACGCAGAGTTCGGAGCAAGGGTGCCTAAGACCGGAAGCGCCTACCTGTATACCTACGTG
ACAGTGGGCGAGCTGTGGGCCTTTATCACAGGCTGGAACCTGATCCTGTCCTATGTGATCGGCACCAGCT
CCGTGGCAAGGGCATGGTCTGGCACATTCGACGAGCTGCTGAGCAAGCAGATCGGCCAGTTTCTGAGGAC
CTATTTCCGCATGAATTACACAGGCCTGGCCGAGTACCCTGATTTCTTTGCCGTGTGCCTGATCCTGCTG
CTGGCAGGACTGCTGAGCTTTGGCGTGAAGGAGTCCGCCTGGGTGAACAAGGTGTTCACCGCCGTGAATA
TCCTGGTGCTGCTGTTTGTGATGGTGGCCGGCTTCGTGAAGGGCAACGTGGCCAATTGGAAGATCAGCGA
GGAGTTTCTGAAGAACATCTCTGCCAGCGCCAGGGAGCCACCTTCCGAGAATGGCACCTCTATCTATGGC
GCCGGCGGCTTTATGCCATACGGCTTCACCGGCACACTGGCAGGAGCAGCCACATGCTTCTATGCCTTTG
TGGGCTTCGACTGTATCGCCACCACAGGCGAGGAGGTGAGAAACCCTCAGAAGGCCATCCCAATCGGCAT
CGTGACCAGCCTGCTGGTGTGCTTTATGGCATACTTCGGCGTGTCCGCCGCCCTGACACTGATGATGCCT
TACTATCTGCTGGATGAGAAGAGCCCACTGCCCGTGGCCTTCGAGTATGTGGGCTGGGGACCAGCAAAGT
ACGTGGTGGCAGCAGGATCCCTGTGCGCACTGTCCACCTCTCTGCTGGGCTCTATCTTTCCTATGCCAAG
AGTGATCTACGCCATGGCCGAGGACGGCCTGCTGTTCAAGTGTCTGGCCCAGATCAATTCCAAGACCAAG
ACACCCATCATCGCCACCCTGTCTAGCGGAGCAGTGGCCGCCCTGATGGCCTTCCTGTTTGACCTGAAGG
CCCTGGTGGATATGATGTCCATCGGCACACTGATGGCCTACTCTCTGGTGGCCGCCTGCGTGCTGATCCT
GAGGTATCAGCCAGGCCTGTCCTACGACCAGCCCAAGTGTTCTCCTGAGAAGGATGGACTGGGATCCTCT
CCAAGGGTGACCAGCAAGTCCGAGTCTCAGGTGACAATGCTGCAGCGGCAGGGCTTTAGCATGAGAACCC
TGTTCTGTCCATCCCTGCTGCCAACACAGCAGAGCGCCTCCCTGGTGTCTTTCCTGGTGGGCTTTCTGGC
CTTCCTGGTGCTGGGCCTGAGCGTGCTGACCACATACGGAGTGCACGCAATCACCAGGCTGGAGGCATGG
AGCCTGGCCCTGCTGGCCCTGTTTCTGGTGCTGTTCGTGGCCATCGTGCTGACAATCTGGAGACAGCCTC
AGAACCAGCAGAAGGTGGCCTTTATGGTGCCCTTTCTGCCTTTCCTGCCAGCCTTCTCCATCCTGGTGAA
TATCTATCTGATGGTGCAGCTGTCTGCCGATACCTGGGTGAGGTTTAGCATCTGGATGGCCATCGGCTTT
CTGATCTATTTCTCTTACGGAATCAGGCACAGCCTGGAGGGACACCTGAGAGACGAGAACAATGAGGAGG
ACGCATACCCAGATAACGTGCACGCAGCAGCAGAGGAGAAGTCCGCCATCCAGGCCAACGATCACCACCC
CCGCAATCTGAGCTCCCCTTTCATCTTTCACGAGAAGACATCTGAGTTCTAAGACCCAGCTTTCTTGTAC
AAAGTTGGCATTATAAGAAAGCATTGCTTATCAATTTGTTGCAACGAACAGGTCACTATCAGTCAAAATA
AAATCATTATTTGCCATCCAGCTGATATCCCCTATAGTGAGTCGTATTACATGGTCATAGCTGTTTCCTG
GCAGCTCTGGCCCGTGTCTCAAAATCTCTGATGTTACATTGCACAAGATAAAAATATATCATCATGAACA
ATAAAACTGTCTGCTTACATAAACAGTAATACAAGGGGTGTTATGAGCCATATTCAACGGGAAACGTCGA
GGCCGCGATTAAATTCCAACATGGATGCTGATTTATATGGGTATAAATGGGCTCGCGATAATGTCGGGCA
ATCAGGTGCGACAATCTATCGCTTGTATGGGAAGCCCGATGCGCCAGAGTTGTTTCTGAAACATGGCAAA
GGTAGCGTTGCCAATGATGTTACAGATGAGATGGTCAGACTAAACTGGCTGACGGAATTTATGCCTCTTC
CGACCATCAAGCATTTTATCCGTACTCCTGATGATGCATGGTTACTCACCACTGCGATCCCCGGAAAAAC
AGCATTCCAGGTATTAGAAGAATATCCTGATTCAGGTGAAAATATTGTTGATGCGCTGGCAGTGTTCCTG
CGCCGGTTGCATTCGATTCCTGTTTGTAATTGTCCTTTTAACAGCGATCGCGTATTTCGTCTCGCTCAGG
CGCAATCACGAATGAATAACGGTTTGGTTGATGCGAGTGATTTTGATGACGAGCGTAATGGCTGGCCTGT
TGAACAAGTCTGGAAAGAAATGCATAAACTTTTGCCATTCTCACCGGATTCAGTCGTCACTCATGGTGAT
TTCTCACTTGATAACCTTATTTTTGACGAGGGGAAATTAATAGGTTGTATTGATGTTGGACGAGTCGGAA
TCGCAGACCGATACCAGGATCTTGCCATCCTATGGAACTGCCTCGGTGAGTTTTCTCCTTCATTACAGAA
ACGGCTTTTTCAAAAATATGGTATTGATAATCCTGATATGAATAAATTGCAGTTTCATTTGATGCTCGAT
GAGTTTTTCTAATCAGAATTGGTTAATTGGTTGTAACACTGGCAGAGCATTACGCTGACTTGACGGGACG
GCGCAAGCTCATGACCAAAATCCCTTAACGTGAGTTACGCGTCGTTCCACTGAGCGTCAGACCCCGTAGA
AAAGATCAAAGGATCTTCTTGAGATCCTTTTTTTCTGCGCGTAATCTGCTGCTTGCAAACAAAAAAACCA
CCGCTACCAGCGGTGGTTTGTTTGCCGGATCAAGAGCTACCAACTCTTTTTCCGAAGGTAACTGGCTTCA
GCAGAGCGCAGATACCAAATACTGTTCTTCTAGTGTAGCCGTAGTTAGGCCACCACTTCAAGAACTCTGT
AGCACCGCCTACATACCTCGCTCTGCTAATCCTGTTACCAGTGGCTGCTGCCAGTGGCGATAAGTCGTGT
CTTACCGGGTTGGACTCAAGACGATAGTTACCGGATAAGGCGCAGCGGTCGGGCTGAACGGGGGGTTCGT
GCACACAGCCCAGCTTGGAGCGAACGACCTACACCGAACTGAGATACCTACAGCGTGAGCTATGAGAAAG
CGCCACGCTTCCCGAAGGGAGAAAGGCGGACAGGTATCCGGTAAGCGGCAGGGTCGGAACAGGAGAGCGC
ACGAGGGAGCTTCCAGGGGGAAACGCCTGGTATCTTTATAGTCCTGTCGGGTTTCGCCACCTCTGACTTG
AGCGTCGATTTTTGTGATGCTCGTCAGGGGGGCGGAGCCTATGGAAAAACGCCAGCAACGCGGCCTTTTT
ACGGTTCCTGGCCTTTTGCTGGCCTTTTGCTCACATGTTCTTTCCTGCGTTATCCCCTGATTCTGTGGAT
AACCGTATTACCGCCTTTGAGTGAGCTGATACCGCTCGCCGCAGCCGAACGACCGAGCGCAGCGAGTCAG
TGAGCGAGGAAGCGGAAGAGCGCCCAATACGCAAACCGCCTCTCCCCGCGCGTTGGCCGATTCATTAATG
CAGCTGGCACGACAGGTTTCCCGACTGGAAAGCGGGCAGTGAGCGCAACGCAATTAATACGCGTACCGCT
AGCCAGGAAGAGTTTGTAGAAACGCAAAAAGGCCATCCGTCAGGATGGCCTTCTGCTTAGTTTGATGCCT
GGCAGTTTATGGCGGGCGTCCTGCCCGCCACCCTCCGGGCCGTTGCTTCACAACGTTCAAATCCGCTCCC
GGCGGATTTGTCCTACTCAGGAGAGCGTTCACCGACAAACAACAGATAAAACGAAAGGCCCAGTCTTCCG
ACTGAGCCTTTCGTTTTATTTGATGCCTGGCAGTTCCCTACTCTCGCGTTAACGCTAGCATGGATGTTTT
CCCAGTCACGACGTTGTAAAACGACGGCCAGTCTTAAGCTCGGGCCC
