>Addgene plasmid #161103 | pDONR221-SLC7A2_STOP | depositor partial sequence | sequence record 312141 | Codon-optimized ORF of SLC7A2
ATGATCCCTTGCAGGGCCGCCCTGACCTTCGCCCGCTGTCTGATCCGGAGAAAGATCGTGACCCTGGACT
CCCTGGAGGATACAAAGCTGTGCCGGTGTCTGTCTACCATGGACCTGATCGCCCTGGGAGTGGGAAGCAC
ACTGGGAGCAGGCGTGTATGTGCTGGCAGGAGAGGTGGCAAAGGCAGATTCTGGCCCCAGCATCGTGGTG
AGCTTTCTGATCGCCGCCCTGGCATCCGTGATGGCAGGACTGTGCTACGCAGAGTTCGGAGCAAGGGTGC
CTAAGACCGGAAGCGCCTACCTGTATACCTACGTGACAGTGGGCGAGCTGTGGGCCTTTATCACAGGCTG
GAACCTGATCCTGTCCTATGTGATCGGCACCAGCTCCGTGGCAAGGGCATGGTCTGGCACATTCGACGAG
CTGCTGAGCAAGCAGATCGGCCAGTTTCTGAGGACCTATTTCCGCATGAATTACACAGGCCTGGCCGAGT
ACCCTGATTTCTTTGCCGTGTGCCTGATCCTGCTGCTGGCAGGACTGCTGAGCTTTGGCGTGAAGGAGTC
CGCCTGGGTGAACAAGGTGTTCACCGCCGTGAATATCCTGGTGCTGCTGTTTGTGATGGTGGCCGGCTTC
GTGAAGGGCAACGTGGCCAATTGGAAGATCAGCGAGGAGTTTCTGAAGAACATCTCTGCCAGCGCCAGGG
AGCCACCTTCCGAGAATGGCACCTCTATCTATGGCGCCGGCGGCTTTATGCCATACGGCTTCACCGGCAC
ACTGGCAGGAGCAGCCACATGCTTCTATGCCTTTGTGGGCTTCGACTGTATCGCCACCACAGGCGAGGAG
GTGAGAAACCCTCAGAAGGCCATCCCAATCGGCATCGTGACCAGCCTGCTGGTGTGCTTTATGGCATACT
TCGGCGTGTCCGCCGCCCTGACACTGATGATGCCTTACTATCTGCTGGATGAGAAGAGCCCACTGCCCGT
GGCCTTCGAGTATGTGGGCTGGGGACCAGCAAAGTACGTGGTGGCAGCAGGATCCCTGTGCGCACTGTCC
ACCTCTCTGCTGGGCTCTATCTTTCCTATGCCAAGAGTGATCTACGCCATGGCCGAGGACGGCCTGCTGT
TCAAGTGTCTGGCCCAGATCAATTCCAAGACCAAGACACCCATCATCGCCACCCTGTCTAGCGGAGCAGT
GGCCGCCCTGATGGCCTTCCTGTTTGACCTGAAGGCCCTGGTGGATATGATGTCCATCGGCACACTGATG
GCCTACTCTCTGGTGGCCGCCTGCGTGCTGATCCTGAGGTATCAGCCAGGCCTGTCCTACGACCAGCCCA
AGTGTTCTCCTGAGAAGGATGGACTGGGATCCTCTCCAAGGGTGACCAGCAAGTCCGAGTCTCAGGTGAC
AATGCTGCAGCGGCAGGGCTTTAGCATGAGAACCCTGTTCTGTCCATCCCTGCTGCCAACACAGCAGAGC
GCCTCCCTGGTGTCTTTCCTGGTGGGCTTTCTGGCCTTCCTGGTGCTGGGCCTGAGCGTGCTGACCACAT
ACGGAGTGCACGCAATCACCAGGCTGGAGGCATGGAGCCTGGCCCTGCTGGCCCTGTTTCTGGTGCTGTT
CGTGGCCATCGTGCTGACAATCTGGAGACAGCCTCAGAACCAGCAGAAGGTGGCCTTTATGGTGCCCTTT
CTGCCTTTCCTGCCAGCCTTCTCCATCCTGGTGAATATCTATCTGATGGTGCAGCTGTCTGCCGATACCT
GGGTGAGGTTTAGCATCTGGATGGCCATCGGCTTTCTGATCTATTTCTCTTACGGAATCAGGCACAGCCT
GGAGGGACACCTGAGAGACGAGAACAATGAGGAGGACGCATACCCAGATAACGTGCACGCAGCAGCAGAG
GAGAAGTCCGCCATCCAGGCCAACGATCACCACCCCCGCAATCTGAGCTCCCCTTTCATCTTTCACGAGA
AGACATCTGAGTTCTAA
